Addgene plasmid #54502: mDsRed-C1
Purpose: (Empty Backbone) Localization: C1 Cloning Vector, Excitation: 557, Emission: 585
Depositing lab: Michael Davidson. Depositing organization: Florida State University, Tallahassee.
Backbone
  Vector backbone: mDsRed-C1
  Backbone size (bp): 4750
  Vector type: Mammalian Expression
  Selectable markers: Neomycin (select with G418)
  Tag / fusion protein: mDsRed (N terminal on backbone)
Growth in bacteria
  Bacterial resistance: Kanamycin, 50 μg/mL
  Growth temperature: 37°C
  Growth strain: DH5alpha
  Copy number: High Copy
Gene/Insert
  Gene/Insert name: None
  Tag / fusion protein: mDsRed (N terminal on backbone)
Terms and licenses: Academic/Nonprofit Terms; Industry Terms: Not Available to Industry
Depositor comments: . Excitation = 557; Emission = 585
How to cite: mDsRed-C1 was a gift from Michael Davidson (Addgene plasmid # 54502 ; http://n2t.net/addgene:54502 ; RRID:Addgene_54502)
