[The description below was written by a language model from this plasmid's Addgene catalogue record.]
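Description:
mDsRed-C1 is an empty mammalian expression backbone of about 4.75 kb designed for building fluorescent fusion proteins. It carries the coding sequence for mDsRed, a monomeric red fluorescent protein derived from DsRed, with recorded excitation and emission maxima of 557 nm and 585 nm. The "C1" designation and the catalogue entry listing the tag as N-terminal on the backbone indicate the layout: a gene of interest is cloned downstream of the fluorescent protein, so that mDsRed is fused to the amino terminus of the partner protein. No insert is present in the deposited plasmid, so without further cloning it would be expected to express the fluorescent protein alone, which can serve as an untargeted control.

The plasmid is maintained in E. coli at high copy number under kanamycin selection, and it provides a neomycin resistance marker so that transfected mammalian cells can be selected with G418, for example when deriving stable lines. In vectors of this type, a single resistance gene commonly supplies both kanamycin resistance in bacteria and G418 resistance in mammalian cells, but the record includes no feature table. The promoter driving mDsRed, the origin of replication, the polyadenylation signals and the composition of the cloning site are therefore not stated. Typical uses are tagging a protein of interest for live- or fixed-cell imaging of its subcellular localization and dynamics, and pairing with spectrally distinct fluorescent protein fusions in multicolour experiments.
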