>Addgene plasmid #54502 | mDsRed-C1 | depositor partial sequence | sequence record 84899 | insert sequence
AAATGTCGTAACAACTCCGCCCCATTGACGCAAATGGGCGGTAGGCGTGTACGGTGGGAGGTCTATATAA
GCAGAGCTGGTTTAGTGAACCGTCAGATCCGCTAGCGCTACCGGTCGCCACCATGGACAACACCGAGGAC
GTCATCAAGGAGTTCATGCAGTTCAAGGTGCGCATGGAGGGCTCCGTGAACGGCCACTACTTCGAGATCG
AGGGCGAGGGCGAGGGCAAGCCCTACGAGGGCACCCAGACCGCCAAGCTGCAGGTGACCAAGGGCGGCCC
CCTGCCCTTCGCCTGGGACATCCTGTCCCCCCAGTTCCAGTACGGCTCCAAGGCCTACGTGAAGCACCCC
GCCGACATCCCCGACTACATGAAGCTGTCCTTCCCCGAGGGCTTCACCTGGGAGCGCTCCATGAACTTCG
AGGACGGCGGCGTGGTGGAGGTGCAGCAGGACTCCTCCCTGCAGGACGGCACCTTCATCTACAAGGTGAA
GTTCAAGGGCGTGAACTTCCCCGCCGACGGCCCCGTAATGCAGAAGAAGACTGCCGGCTGGGAGCCCTCC
ACCGAGAAGCTGTACCCCCAGGACGGCGTGCTGAAGGGCGAGATCTCCCACGCCCTGAAGCTGAAGGACG
GCGGCCACTACACCTGCGACTTCAAGACCGTGTACAAGGCCAAGAAGCCCGTGCAGCTGCCCGGCAACCA
CTACGTGGACTCCAAGCTGGACATCACCAACCACAACGAGGACTACACCGTGGTGGAGCAGTACGAGCAC
GCCGAGGCCCGCCACTCCGGCTCCCAGTCCGGACTCAGATCTCGAGCTCAAGCTTCGAATTCTGCAGTCG
ACGGTACCGCGGGCCCGGGATCCACCGGATCTAGATAACTGATCATAATCAGCCATACCACATTTGTAGA
GGTTTTACTTGCTTTAAAAAACCTCCCACACCTCCCCCTGAACCTGAAACATAAAATGAATGCAATTGTT
GTTGTTAACTTGTTTATTGCAGCTTATAATGGTTACAAATAAAGCAATAGCATCACAAATTTCACAAATA
AAGCATTTTTTTCACTGCATTCTAGTTGTGGTTTGTCCAAACTCATCAATGTATCTTAACGCGTAAATTG
