>Addgene plasmid #54502 | mDsRed-C1 | addgene partial sequence | sequence record 89841 | CMV-F 5'-CGCAAATGGGCGGTAGGCGTG-3'
GTGAACCGTCAGATCCGCTAGCGCTACCGGTCGCCACCATGGACAACACCGAGGACGTCATCAAGGAGTT
CATGCAGTTCAAGGTGCGCATGGAGGGCTCCGTGAACGGCCACTACTTCGAGATCGAGGGCGAGGGCGAG
GGCAAGCCCTACGAGGGCACCCAGACCGCCAAGCTGCAGGTGACCAAGGGCGGCCCCCTGCCCTTCGCCT
GGGACATCCTGTCCCCCCAGTTCCAGTACGGCTCCAAGGCCTACGTGAAGCACCCCGCCGACATCCCCGA
CTACATGAAGCTGTCCTTCCCCGAGGGCTTCACCTGGGAGCGCTCCATGAACTTCGAGGACGGCGGCGTG
GTGGAGGTGCAGCAGGACTCCTCCCTGCAGGACGGCACCTTCATCTACAAGGTGAAGTTCAAGGGCGTGA
ACTTCCCCGCCGACGGCCCCGTAATGCAGAAGAAGACTGCCGGCTGGGAGCCCTCCACCGAGAAGCTGTA
CCCCCAGGACGGCGTGCTGAAGGGCGAGATCTCCCACGCCCTGAAGCTGAAGGACGGCGGCCACTACACC
TGCGACTTCAAGACCGTGTACAAGGCCAAGAAGCCCGTGCAGCTGCCCGGCAACCACTACGTGGACTCCA
AGCTGGACATCACCAACCACAACGAGGACTACACCGTGGTGGAGCAGTACGAGCACGCCGAGGCCCGCCA
CTCCGGCTCCCAGTCCGGACTCAGATCTCGAGCTCAAGCTTCGAATTCTGCAGTCGACGGTACCGCGGGC
CCGGGATCCACCGGATCTAGATAACTGATCATAATCAGCCATACCACATTTGTAGAGGTTTTACTTGCTT
TAAA
